>Addgene plasmid #196600 | Td-CBEmax | addgene full sequence | sequence record 386793 | Addgene NGS Result
TATCATATGCCAAGTACGCCCCCTATTGACGTCAATGACGGTAAATGGCCCGCCTGGCATTATGCCCAGT
ACATGACCTTATGGGACTTTCCTACTTGGCAGTACATCTACGTATTAGTCATCGCTATTACCATGGTGAT
GCGGTTTTGGCAGTACATCAATGGGCGTGGATAGCGGTTTGACTCACGGGGATTTCCAAGTCTCCACCCC
ATTGACGTCAATGGGAGTTTGTTTTGGCACCAAAATCAACGGGACTTTCCAAAATGTCGTAACAACTCCG
CCCCATTGACGCAAATGGGCGGTAGGCGTGTACGGTGGGAGGTCTATATAAGCAGAGCTGGTTTAGTGAA
CCGTCAGATCCGCTAGAGATCCGCGGCCGCTAATACGACTCACTATAGGGAGAGCCGCCACCATGAAACG
GACAGCCGACGGAAGCGAGTTCGAGTCACCAAAGAAGAAGCGGAAAGTCTCTGAGGTGGAGTTTTCCCAC
GAGTACTGGATGAGACATGCCCTGACCCTGGCCAAGAGGGCACGGGATGAGAGGAGAGTGCCTGTGGGAG
CCGTGCTGGTGCTGAACAATAGAGTGATCGGCGAGGGCTGGCTGAGAGCCATCGGCCTGCACGACCCAAC
AGCCCATGCCGAAATTATGGCCCTGAGACAGGGCGGCCTGGTCATGCAGAACTACAGACTGATTGACGCC
ACCCTGTACGTGACATTCGAGCCTTGCGTGATGTGCGCCGGCGCCATGATCCACTCTAGGATCGGCCGCG
TGGTGTTTGGCGTGAGGAACTCAAAAAGAGGCGCCGCAGGCTCCCTGATGAACGTGCTGAACTACCCCGG
CATGAATCACCGCGTCGAAATTACCGAGGGAATCCTGGCAGATGAATGTGCCGCCCTGCTGTGCGATTTC
TATCGGATGCCTAGACAGGTGTTCAATGCTCAGAAGAAGGCCCAGAGCTCCATCAACTCCGGAGGATCTA
GCGGAGGCTCCTCTGGCTCTGAGACACCTGGCACAAGCGAGAGCGCAACACCTGAAAGCAGCGGGGGCAG
CAGCGGGGGGTCAGACAAGAAGTACAGCATCGGCCTGGCCATCGGCACCAACTCTGTGGGCTGGGCCGTG
ATCACCGACGAGTACAAGGTGCCCAGCAAGAAATTCAAGGTGCTGGGCAACACCGACCGGCACAGCATCA
AGAAGAACCTGATCGGAGCCCTGCTGTTCGACAGCGGCGAAACAGCCGAGGCCACCCGGCTGAAGAGAAC
CGCCAGAAGAAGATACACCAGACGGAAGAACCGGATCTGCTATCTGCAAGAGATCTTCAGCAACGAGATG
GCCAAGGTGGACGACAGCTTCTTCCACAGACTGGAAGAGTCCTTCCTGGTGGAAGAGGATAAGAAGCACG
AGCGGCACCCCATCTTCGGCAACATCGTGGACGAGGTGGCCTACCACGAGAAGTACCCCACCATCTACCA
CCTGAGAAAGAAACTGGTGGACAGCACCGACAAGGCCGACCTGCGGCTGATCTATCTGGCCCTGGCCCAC
ATGATCAAGTTCCGGGGCCACTTCCTGATCGAGGGCGACCTGAACCCCGACAACAGCGACGTGGACAAGC
TGTTCATCCAGCTGGTGCAGACCTACAACCAGCTGTTCGAGGAAAACCCCATCAACGCCAGCGGCGTGGA
CGCCAAGGCCATCCTGTCTGCCAGACTGAGCAAGAGCAGACGGCTGGAAAATCTGATCGCCCAGCTGCCC
GGCGAGAAGAAGAATGGCCTGTTCGGAAACCTGATTGCCCTGAGCCTGGGCCTGACCCCCAACTTCAAGA
GCAACTTCGACCTGGCCGAGGATGCCAAACTGCAGCTGAGCAAGGACACCTACGACGACGACCTGGACAA
CCTGCTGGCCCAGATCGGCGACCAGTACGCCGACCTGTTTCTGGCCGCCAAGAACCTGTCCGACGCCATC
CTGCTGAGCGACATCCTGAGAGTGAACACCGAGATCACCAAGGCCCCCCTGAGCGCCTCTATGATCAAGA
GATACGACGAGCACCACCAGGACCTGACCCTGCTGAAAGCTCTCGTGCGGCAGCAGCTGCCTGAGAAGTA
CAAAGAGATTTTCTTCGACCAGAGCAAGAACGGCTACGCCGGCTACATTGACGGCGGAGCCAGCCAGGAA
GAGTTCTACAAGTTCATCAAGCCCATCCTGGAAAAGATGGACGGCACCGAGGAACTGCTCGTGAAGCTGA
ACAGAGAGGACCTGCTGCGGAAGCAGCGGACCTTCGACAACGGCAGCATCCCCCACCAGATCCACCTGGG
AGAGCTGCACGCCATTCTGCGGCGGCAGGAAGATTTTTACCCATTCCTGAAGGACAACCGGGAAAAGATC
GAGAAGATCCTGACCTTCCGCATCCCCTACTACGTGGGCCCTCTGGCCAGGGGAAACAGCAGATTCGCCT
GGATGACCAGAAAGAGCGAGGAAACCATCACCCCCTGGAACTTCGAGGAAGTGGTGGACAAGGGCGCTTC
CGCCCAGAGCTTCATCGAGCGGATGACCAACTTCGATAAGAACCTGCCCAACGAGAAGGTGCTGCCCAAG
CACAGCCTGCTGTACGAGTACTTCACCGTGTATAACGAGCTGACCAAAGTGAAATACGTGACCGAGGGAA
TGAGAAAGCCCGCCTTCCTGAGCGGCGAGCAGAAAAAGGCCATCGTGGACCTGCTGTTCAAGACCAACCG
GAAAGTGACCGTGAAGCAGCTGAAAGAGGACTACTTCAAGAAAATCGAGTGCTTCGACTCCGTGGAAATC
TCCGGCGTGGAAGATCGGTTCAACGCCTCCCTGGGCACATACCACGATCTGCTGAAAATTATCAAGGACA
AGGACTTCCTGGACAATGAGGAAAACGAGGACATTCTGGAAGATATCGTGCTGACCCTGACACTGTTTGA
GGACAGAGAGATGATCGAGGAACGGCTGAAAACCTATGCCCACCTGTTCGACGACAAAGTGATGAAGCAG
CTGAAGCGGCGGAGATACACCGGCTGGGGCAGGCTGAGCCGGAAGCTGATCAACGGCATCCGGGACAAGC
AGTCCGGCAAGACAATCCTGGATTTCCTGAAGTCCGACGGCTTCGCCAACAGAAACTTCATGCAGCTGAT
CCACGACGACAGCCTGACCTTTAAAGAGGACATCCAGAAAGCCCAGGTGTCCGGCCAGGGCGATAGCCTG
CACGAGCACATTGCCAATCTGGCCGGCAGCCCCGCCATTAAGAAGGGCATCCTGCAGACAGTGAAGGTGG
TGGACGAGCTCGTGAAAGTGATGGGCCGGCACAAGCCCGAGAACATCGTGATCGAAATGGCCAGAGAGAA
CCAGACCACCCAGAAGGGACAGAAGAACAGCCGCGAGAGAATGAAGCGGATCGAAGAGGGCATCAAAGAG
CTGGGCAGCCAGATCCTGAAAGAACACCCCGTGGAAAACACCCAGCTGCAGAACGAGAAGCTGTACCTGT
ACTACCTGCAGAATGGGCGGGATATGTACGTGGACCAGGAACTGGACATCAACCGGCTGTCCGACTACGA
TGTGGACCATATCGTGCCTCAGAGCTTTCTGAAGGACGACTCCATCGACAACAAGGTGCTGACCAGAAGC
GACAAGAACCGGGGCAAGAGCGACAACGTGCCCTCCGAAGAGGTCGTGAAGAAGATGAAGAACTACTGGC
GGCAGCTGCTGAACGCCAAGCTGATTACCCAGAGAAAGTTCGACAATCTGACCAAGGCCGAGAGAGGCGG
CCTGAGCGAACTGGATAAGGCCGGCTTCATCAAGAGACAGCTGGTGGAAACCCGGCAGATCACAAAGCAC
GTGGCACAGATCCTGGACTCCCGGATGAACACTAAGTACGACGAGAATGACAAGCTGATCCGGGAAGTGA
AAGTGATCACCCTGAAGTCCAAGCTGGTGTCCGATTTCCGGAAGGATTTCCAGTTTTACAAAGTGCGCGA
GATCAACAACTACCACCACGCCCACGACGCCTACCTGAACGCCGTCGTGGGAACCGCCCTGATCAAAAAG
TACCCTAAGCTGGAAAGCGAGTTCGTGTACGGCGACTACAAGGTGTACGACGTGCGGAAGATGATCGCCA
AGAGCGAGCAGGAAATCGGCAAGGCTACCGCCAAGTACTTCTTCTACAGCAACATCATGAACTTTTTCAA
GACCGAGATTACCCTGGCCAACGGCGAGATCCGGAAGCGGCCTCTGATCGAGACAAACGGCGAAACCGGG
GAGATCGTGTGGGATAAGGGCCGGGATTTTGCCACCGTGCGGAAAGTGCTGAGCATGCCCCAAGTGAATA
TCGTGAAAAAGACCGAGGTGCAGACAGGCGGCTTCAGCAAAGAGTCTATCCTGCCCAAGAGGAACAGCGA
TAAGCTGATCGCCAGAAAGAAGGACTGGGACCCTAAGAAGTACGGCGGCTTCGACAGCCCCACCGTGGCC
TATTCTGTGCTGGTGGTGGCCAAAGTGGAAAAGGGCAAGTCCAAGAAACTGAAGAGTGTGAAAGAGCTGC
TGGGGATCACCATCATGGAAAGAAGCAGCTTCGAGAAGAATCCCATCGACTTTCTGGAAGCCAAGGGCTA
CAAAGAAGTGAAAAAGGACCTGATCATCAAGCTGCCTAAGTACTCCCTGTTCGAGCTGGAAAACGGCCGG
AAGAGAATGCTGGCCTCTGCCGGCGAACTGCAGAAGGGAAACGAACTGGCCCTGCCCTCCAAATATGTGA
ACTTCCTGTACCTGGCCAGCCACTATGAGAAGCTGAAGGGCTCCCCCGAGGATAATGAGCAGAAACAGCT
GTTTGTGGAACAGCACAAGCACTACCTGGACGAGATCATCGAGCAGATCAGCGAGTTCTCCAAGAGAGTG
ATCCTGGCCGACGCTAATCTGGACAAAGTGCTGTCCGCCTACAACAAGCACCGGGATAAGCCCATCAGAG
AGCAGGCCGAGAATATCATCCACCTGTTTACCCTGACCAATCTGGGAGCCCCTGCCGCCTTCAAGTACTT
TGACACCACCATCGACCGGAAGAGGTACACCAGCACCAAAGAGGTGCTGGACGCCACCCTGATCCACCAG
AGCATCACCGGCCTGTACGAGACACGGATCGACCTGTCTCAGCTGGGAGGTGACTCTGGCGGCTCAAAAA
GAACCGCCGACGGCAGCGAATTCGAGCCCAAGAAGAAGAGGAAAGTCGGAAGCGGAGCTACTAACTTCAG
CCTGCTGAAGCAGGCTGGAGACGTGGAGGAGAACCCTGGACCTACTAATCTGAGCGACATCATTGAGAAG
GAGACTGGGAAACAGCTGGTCATTCAGGAGTCCATCCTGATGCTGCCTGAGGAGGTGGAGGAAGTGATCG
GCAACAAGCCAGAGTCTGACATCCTGGTGCACACCGCCTACGACGAGTCCACAGATGAGAATGTGATGCT
GCTGACCTCTGACGCCCCCGAGTATAAGCCTTGGGCCCTGGTCATCCAGGATTCTAACGGCGAGAATAAG
ATCAAGATGCTGAGCGGAGGATCCGGAGGATCTGGAGGCAGCACCAACCTGTCTGACATCATCGAGAAGG
AGACAGGCAAGCAGCTGGTCATCCAGGAGAGCATCCTGATGCTGCCCGAAGAAGTCGAAGAAGTGATCGG
AAACAAGCCTGAGAGCGATATCCTGGTCCATACCGCCTACGACGAGAGTACCGACGAAAATGTGATGCTG
CTGACATCCGACGCCCCAGAGTATAAGCCCTGGGCTCTGGTCATCCAGGATTCCAACGGAGAGAACAAAA
TCAAAATGCTGTCTGGCGGCTCAAAAAGAACCGCCGACGGCAGCGAATTCGAGCCCAAGAAGAAGAGGAA
AGTCTAACCGGTCATCATCACCATCACCATTGAGTTTAAACCCGCTGATCAGCCTCGACTGTGCCTTCTA
GTTGCCAGCCATCTGTTGTTTGCCCCTCCCCCGTGCCTTCCTTGACCCTGGAAGGTGCCACTCCCACTGT
CCTTTCCTAATAAAATGAGGAAATTGCATCGCATTGTCTGAGTAGGTGTCATTCTATTCTGGGGGGTGGG
GTGGGGCAGGACAGCAAGGGGGAGGATTGGGAAGACAATAGCAGGCATGCTGGGGATGCGGTGGGCTCTA
TGGCTTCTGAGGCGGAAAGAACCAGCTGGGGCTCGATACCGTCGACCTCTAGCTAGAGCTTGGCGTAATC
ATGGTCATAGCTGTTTCCTGTGTGAAATTGTTATCCGCTCACAATTCCACACAACATACGAGCCGGAAGC
ATAAAGTGTAAAGCCTAGGGTGCCTAATGAGTGAGCTAACTCACATTAATTGCGTTGCGCTCACTGCCCG
CTTTCCAGTCGGGAAACCTGTCGTGCCAGCTGCATTAATGAATCGGCCAACGCGCGGGGAGAGGCGGTTT
GCGTATTGGGCGCTCTTCCGCTTCCTCGCTCACTGACTCGCTGCGCTCGGTCGTTCGGCTGCGGCGAGCG
GTATCAGCTCACTCAAAGGCGGTAATACGGTTATCCACAGAATCAGGGGATAACGCAGGAAAGAACATGT
GAGCAAAAGGCCAGCAAAAGGCCAGGAACCGTAAAAAGGCCGCGTTGCTGGCGTTTTTCCATAGGCTCCG
CCCCCCTGACGAGCATCACAAAAATCGACGCTCAAGTCAGAGGTGGCGAAACCCGACAGGACTATAAAGA
TACCAGGCGTTTCCCCCTGGAAGCTCCCTCGTGCGCTCTCCTGTTCCGACCCTGCCGCTTACCGGATACC
TGTCCGCCTTTCTCCCTTCGGGAAGCGTGGCGCTTTCTCATAGCTCACGCTGTAGGTATCTCAGTTCGGT
GTAGGTCGTTCGCTCCAAGCTGGGCTGTGTGCACGAACCCCCCGTTCAGCCCGACCGCTGCGCCTTATCC
GGTAACTATCGTCTTGAGTCCAACCCGGTAAGACACGACTTATCGCCACTGGCAGCAGCCACTGGTAACA
GGATTAGCAGAGCGAGGTATGTAGGCGGTGCTACAGAGTTCTTGAAGTGGTGGCCTAACTACGGCTACAC
TAGAAGAACAGTATTTGGTATCTGCGCTCTGCTGAAGCCAGTTACCTTCGGAAAAAGAGTTGGTAGCTCT
TGATCCGGCAAACAAACCACCGCTGGTAGCGGTGGTTTTTTTGTTTGCAAGCAGCAGATTACGCGCAGAA
AAAAAGGATCTCAAGAAGATCCTTTGATCTTTTCTACGGGGTCTGACACTCAGTGGAACGAAAACTCACG
TTAAGGGATTTTGGTCATGAGATTATCAAAAAGGATCTTCACCTAGATCCTTTTAAATTAAAAATGAAGT
TTTAAATCAATCTAAAGTATATATGAGTAAACTTGGTCTGACAGTTACCAATGCTTAATCAGTGAGGCAC
CTATCTCAGCGATCTGTCTATTTCGTTCATCCATAGTTGCCTGACTCCCCGTCGTGTAGATAACTACGAT
ACGGGAGGGCTTACCATCTGGCCCCAGTGCTGCAATGATACCGCGAGACCCACGCTCACCGGCTCCAGAT
TTATCAGCAATAAACCAGCCAGCCGGAAGGGCCGAGCGCAGAAGTGGTCCTGCAACTTTATCCGCCTCCA
TCCAGTCTATTAATTGTTGCCGGGAAGCTAGAGTAAGTAGTTCGCCAGTTAATAGTTTGCGCAACGTTGT
TGCCATTGCTACAGGCATCGTGGTGTCACGCTCGTCGTTTGGTATGGCTTCATTCAGCTCCGGTTCCCAA
CGATCAAGGCGAGTTACATGATCCCCCATGTTGTGCAAAAAAGCGGTTAGCTCCTTCGGTCCTCCGATCG
TTGTCAGAAGTAAGTTGGCCGCAGTGTTATCACTCATGGTTATGGCAGCACTGCATAATTCTCTTACTGT
CATGCCATCCGTAAGATGCTTTTCTGTGACTGGTGAGTACTCAACCAAGTCATTCTGAGAATAGTGTATG
CGGCGACCGAGTTGCTCTTGCCCGGCGTCAATACGGGATAATACCGCGCCACATAGCAGAACTTTAAAAG
TGCTCATCATTGGAAAACGTTCTTCGGGGCGAAAACTCTCAAGGATCTTACCGCTGTTGAGATCCAGTTC
GATGTAACCCACTCGTGCACCCAACTGATCTTCAGCATCTTTTACTTTCACCAGCGTTTCTGGGTGAGCA
AAAACAGGAAGGCAAAATGCCGCAAAAAAGGGAATAAGGGCGACACGGAAATGTTGAATACTCATACTCT
TCCTTTTTCAATATTATTGAAGCATTTATCAGGGTTATTGTCTCATGAGCGGATACATATTTGAATGTAT
TTAGAAAAATAAACAAATAGGGGTTCCGCGCACATTTCCCCGAAAAGTGCCACCTGACGTCGACGGATCG
GGAGATCGATCTCCCGATCCCCTAGGGTCGACTCTCAGTACAATCTGCTCTGATGCCGCATAGTTAAGCC
AGTATCTGCTCCCTGCTTGTGTGTTGGAGGTCGCTGAGTAGTGCGCGAGCAAAATTTAAGCTACAACAAG
GCAAGGCTTGACCGACAATTGCATGAAGAATCTGCTTAGGGTTAGGCGTTTTGCGCTGCTTCGCGATGTA
CGGGCCAGATATACGCGTTGACATTGATTATTGACTAGTTATTAATAGTAATCAATTACGGGGTCATTAG
TTCATAGCCCATATATTGAGTTCCGCGTTACATAACTTACGGTAAATGGCCCGCCTGGCTGACCGCCCAA
CGACCCCCGCCCATTGACGTCAATAATGACGTATGTTCCCATAGTAACGCCAATAGGGACTTTCCATTGA
CGTCAATGGGTGGAGTATTTACGGTAAACTGCCCACTTGGCAGTACATCAAGTG
Features (pLannotate 1.2.2; 18 found; start..end, strand, type, name):
    136..339     +  promoter       CMV promoter: human cytomegalovirus (CMV) immediate early promoter
    381..399     +  promoter       T7 promoter: promoter for bacteriophage T7 RNA polymerase
    470..961     +  CDS            tadA: TADA_ECOLI - Also known as yfhC. Experimental evidence at protein level: Swiss-Prot protein existence level 1. Catalyzes the deamination of adenosine to inosine at the wobble position 34 of tRNA(Arg2). Essential for cell viability. From Escherichia coli (strain K12).
   1064..2665    +  CDS            dCas9(N): N-terminal portion of catalytically inactive Streptococcus pyogenes dCas9 carrying the D10A mutation (Zetsche et al., 2015)
   2666..5160    +  CDS            Cas9(C) (fragment): C-terminal portion of Streptococcus pyogenes Cas9 (Zetsche et al., 2015)
   5573..5821    +  CDS            UGI: UNGI_BPPB2 - Experimental evidence at protein level: Swiss-Prot protein existence level 1. This protein binds specifically and reversibly to the host uracil-DNA glycosylase, preventing removal of uracil residues from PBS2 DNA by the host uracil-excision repair system. From Bacillus phage PBS2 (Bacteriophage PBS2).
   5939..6163    +  polyA_signal   bGH poly(A) signal: bovine growth hormone polyadenylation signal
   6167..6188    +  promoter       SV40 promoter (fragment): SV40 enhancer and early promoter
   6193..6209    +  misc_feature   MCS (fragment): pBluescript multiple cloning site
   6258..6274    -  protein_bind   lac operator: The lac repressor binds to the lac operator to inhibit transcription in E. coli. This inhibition can be relieved by adding lactose or isopropyl-β-D-thiogalactopyranoside (IPTG). lac repressor encoded by lacI
   6282..6312    -  promoter       lac promoter: promoter for the E. coli lac operon
   6327..6348    -  protein_bind   CAP binding site: CAP binding activates transcription in the presence of cAMP. E. coli catabolite activator protein
   6361..6453    -  CDS            lacI (fragment): lac repressor; lacI; The lac repressor binds to the lac operator to inhibit transcription in E. coli. This inhibition can be relieved by adding lactose or isopropyl-β-D-thiogalactopyranoside (IPTG).
   6636..7224    -  rep_origin     ori: high-copy-number ColE1/pMB1/pBR322/pUC origin of replication
   7395..8255    -  CDS            AmpR: β-lactamase; bla; confers resistance to ampicillin, carbenicillin, and related antibiotics
   8256..8360    -  promoter       AmpR promoter: bla
   8431..8475    -  misc_feature   bom (fragment): basis of mobility region from pBR322
   8706..135     +  enhancer       CMV enhancer (across the origin): human cytomegalovirus immediate early enhancer
