[The description below was written by a language model from this plasmid's Addgene catalogue record and pLannotate feature annotations shown in this document.]
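Description:
Td-CBEmax is a mammalian expression plasmid on a pCMV backbone (about 8.9 kb in the sequenced record) that encodes a CRISPR cytosine base editer built from a re-engineered adenine deaminase. It is propagated in E. coli through a high-copy ColE1/pUC-type origin and selected with ampicillin via the β-lactamase gene. The table also detects short remnants of lac regulatory elements, an SV40 promoter fragment and a pBR322 bom fragment, which appear to be backbone carry-over. No mammalian selection marker is annotated, consistent with use by transient transfection.

The roughly 5.5 kb insert is driven by the CMV immediate-early enhancer and promoter and terminated by the bovine growth hormone polyadenylation signal. A T7 promoter lies just upstream of the coding region and could support in vitro transcription. The open reading frame begins with a bipartite nuclear localization signal, followed by the E. coli-derived deaminase variant TadA-8e carrying N46L and E27R substitutions. A 32-residue linker joins it to S. pyogenes Cas9 with the D10A mutation, a nickase that cuts only the strand paired with the guide RNA. The annotation software splits Cas9 into N- and C-terminal pieces, but these are contiguous. After a second bipartite NLS, a P2A self-cleaving peptide releases a separate uracil glycosylase inhibitor (UGI) from phage PBS2 with its own NLS. UGI blocks excision of the uracil intermediate and so favours C-to-T outcomes. The catalogue lists a C-terminal 6×His tag on the backbone, which is not annotated in the feature table.

No guide RNA cassette is present, so a guide must be supplied separately. The construct is intended for targeted cytosine base editing in mammalian cells.
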