Addgene plasmid #196600: Td-CBEmax
Purpose: Mammalian expression of Td-CBEmax
Depositing lab: Dali Li. Publication: Re-engineering the adenine deaminase TadA-8e for efficient and specific CRISPR-based cytosine base editing. Chen L, Zhu B, Ru G, Meng H, Yan Y, Hong M, Zhang D, Luan C, Zhang S, Wu H, Gao H, Bai S, Li C, Ding R, Xue N, Lei Z, Chen Y, Guan Y, Siwko S, Cheng Y, Song G, Wang L, Yi C, Liu M, Li D. Nat Biotechnol. 2022 Nov 10. doi: 10.1038/s41587-022-01532-7. PubMed 36357717.
Backbone
  Vector backbone: pCMV
  Vector type: Mammalian Expression
Growth in bacteria
  Bacterial resistance: Ampicillin, 100 μg/mL
  Growth temperature: 37°C
  Growth strain: DH5alpha
  Copy number: High Copy
Gene/Insert
  Gene/Insert name: bpNLS-TadA-8e (N46L/E27R)-32aa linker-nSpCas9-bpNLS-P2A-UGI-bpNLS
  Insert size (bp): 5475
  Mutation: TadA-8e (N46L/E27R); S. pyogenes Cas9 (D10A)
  Tag / fusion protein: 6*His (C terminal on backbone)
  Cloning method: Gibson Cloning
  Sequencing primers: 5′ CMV-Forward; 3′ BGH-Reverse
Terms and licenses: Academic/Nonprofit Terms; Industry Terms: Not Available to Industry
How to cite: Td-CBEmax was a gift from Dali Li (Addgene plasmid # 196600 ; http://n2t.net/addgene:196600 ; RRID:Addgene_196600)
